Addgene plasmid #152400: pGBW-m4134075
Purpose: Mammalian expression plasmid for SARS-CoV-2 ORF7a protein
Depositing lab: Ginkgo Bioworks & Benjie Chen. Depositing organization: Ginkgo Bioworks.
Backbone
  Vector backbone: pTwist_CMV_Puro_6
  Backbone size w/o insert (bp): 6080
  Vector type: Mammalian Expression
  Selectable markers: Puromycin
Growth in bacteria
  Bacterial resistance: Ampicillin, 100 μg/mL
  Growth temperature: 37°C
  Growth strain: DH5alpha
  Copy number: High Copy
Gene/Insert
  Gene/Insert name: SARS-CoV-2 ORF7a protein
  Species: Severe acute respiratory syndrome coronavirus 2
  Insert size (bp): 359
  Mutation: wt
  Entrez Gene: ORF7a (a.k.a. GU280_gp07)
  Promoter: CMV
  Tag / fusion protein: Cleavable TEV;V5 (C terminal on backbone)
  Cloning method: Unknown
Resource information
  A portion of this plasmid was derived from a plasmid made by: GinkgoBioworks
Depositor comments: NCBI reference sequence: YP_009724395.1
How to cite: pGBW-m4134075 was a gift from Ginkgo Bioworks & Benjie Chen (Addgene plasmid # 152400 ; http://n2t.net/addgene:152400 ; RRID:Addgene_152400)
