[The description below was written by a language model from this plasmid's Addgene catalogue record and pLannotate feature annotations shown in this document.]
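Description:
pGBW-m4134075 is a mammalian expression plasmid built on the pTwist_CMV_Puro_6 backbone to produce the wild-type ORF7a accessory protein of SARS-CoV-2. It is maintained in E. coli as a high-copy plasmid through a ColE1/pUC-type origin and an AmpR (β-lactamase) gene conferring ampicillin resistance. For selection in mammalian cells it carries a separate cassette in which the human ubiquitin C promoter drives puromycin N-acetyltransferase, followed by a synthetic polyadenylation signal.

The ORF7a coding sequence sits at the start of the circular sequence record, immediately downstream of the CMV enhancer and CMV promoter elements annotated at the end of the record, so that transcription runs across the numbering origin into the insert. An SV40 polyadenylation signal lies downstream of the coding region, although it is annotated on the opposite strand. The catalogue entry states that the backbone supplies a C-terminal V5 epitope tag preceded by a TEV protease cleavage site. These were not picked up as separate features in the automated annotation, though there is unannotated space between the end of ORF7a and the poly(A) signal where they would be expected. The expression unit and the bacterial elements are flanked by β-globin insulator fragments, T7 and rrnG transcription terminators and additional synthetic poly(A) signals, which serve to limit read-through and interference between neighbouring cassettes.

ORF7a is annotated as an antagonist of host tetherin (BST2). The plasmid is suited to transient or puromycin-selected expression of the tagged viral protein in mammalian cells. The V5 tag allows detection or pull-down, and the TEV site allows the tag to be removed.
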