Features (pLannotate 1.2.2; 19 found; start..end, strand, type, name):
      5..367     +  CDS            NS7A_SARS2: Experimental evidence at protein level: Swiss-Prot protein existence level 1. Plays a role as antagonist of host tetherin (BST2), disrupting its antiviral effect. Acts by binding to BST2 thereby interfering with its glycosylation. May suppress small interfering RNA (siRNA). May bind to host ITGAL, thereby playing a role in attachment or modulation of leukocytes. From Severe acute respiratory syndrome coronavirus 2 (2019-nCoV) (SARS-CoV-2).
    483..604     -  polyA_signal   SV40 poly(A) signal: SV40 polyadenylation signal
    627..696     -  CDS            large T antigen (fragment): large T antigen from SV40 (simian virus 40)
    719..765     +  terminator     T7 terminator: transcription terminator for bacteriophage T7 RNA polymerase
    795..931     +  terminator     rrnG terminator: transcription terminator from the E. coli ribosomal RNA rrnG operon (Albrechtsen et al., 1991)
    976..1047    +  misc_feature   3' β-globin insulator: insulator downstream of the human β-globin locus (Farrell et al., 2002)
   1273..1861    -  rep_origin     ori: high-copy-number ColE1/pMB1/pBR322/pUC origin of replication
   2033..2097    -  CDS            bla(M) (fragment): β-lactamase lacking the signal sequence; bla(M); allows cytosolic expression of β-lactamase
   2361..3570    +  promoter       UbC promoter: human ubiquitin C promoter
   3574..4171    +  CDS            PuroR (fragment): puromycin N-acetyltransferase; pac from Streptomyces; confers resistance to puromycin
   4200..4248    +  polyA_signal   poly(A) signal: synthetic polyadenylation signal
   4514..5374    +  CDS            AmpR: β-lactamase; bla; confers resistance to ampicillin, carbenicillin, and related antibiotics
   5387..5523    +  terminator     rrnG terminator: transcription terminator from the E. coli ribosomal RNA rrnG operon (Albrechtsen et al., 1991)
   5668..5739    +  misc_feature   5' β-globin insulator: insulator upstream of the human β-globin locus (Farrell et al., 2002)
   5744..5790    -  terminator     T7 terminator: transcription terminator for bacteriophage T7 RNA polymerase
   5808..5856    -  polyA_signal   poly(A) signal: synthetic polyadenylation signal
   5937..6240    +  enhancer       CMV enhancer: human cytomegalovirus immediate early enhancer
   6313..6330    -  promoter       CMV promoter (fragment): human cytomegalovirus (CMV) immediate early promoter
   6393..6444    +  promoter       CMVd2 promoter: truncated human cytomegalovirus (CMV) immediate early promoter that yields moderately reduced expression relative to the full-length promoter
>Addgene plasmid #152400 | pGBW-m4134075 | depositor full sequence | sequence record 295412 | Full Sequence
CACCATGAAAATTATTCTTTTCTTGGCACTGATAACACTCGCTACTTGTGAGCTTTATCACTACCAAGAG
TGTGTTAGAGGTACAACAGTACTTTTAAAAGAACCTTGCTCTTCTGGAACATACGAGGGCAATTCACCAT
TTCATCCTCTAGCTGATAACAAATTTGCACTGACTTGCTTTAGCACTCAATTTGCTTTTGCTTGTCCTGA
CGGCGTAAAACACGTCTATCAGTTACGTGCCAGATCAGTTTCACCTAAACTGTTCATCAGACAAGAGGAA
GTTCAAGAACTTTACTCTCCAATTTTTCTTATTGTTGCGGCAATAGTGTTTATAACACTTTGCTTCACAC
TCAAAAGAAAGACAGAAGAAAACCTTTACTTTCAGTCGGGGAAACCTATACCCAATCCACTTCTCGGCTT
AGATTCTACCTAAGCTAGCTTGACTGACTGAGATACAGCGTACCTTCAGCTCACAGACATGATAAGATAC
ATTGATGAGTTTGGACAAACCACAACTAGAATGCAGTGAAAAAAATGCTTTATTTGTGAAATTTGTGATG
CTATTGCTTTATTTGTAACCATTATAAGCTGCAATAAACAAGTTAACAACAACAATTGCATTCATTTTAT
GTTTCAGGTTCAGGGGGAGGTGTGGGAGGTTTTTTAAAGCAAGTAAAACCTCTACAAATGTGGTATTGGC
CCATCTCTATCGGTATCGTAGCATAACCCCTTGGGGCCTCTAAACGGGTCTTGAGGGGTTTTTTGTGCCC
CTCGGGCCGGATTGCTATCTACCGGCATTGGCGCAGAAAAAAATGCCTGATGCGACGCTGCGCGTCTTAT
ACTCCCACATATGCCAGATTCAGCAACGGATACGGCTTCCCCAACTTGCCCACTTCCATACGTGTCCTCC
TTACCAGAAATTTATCCTTAAGGTCGTCAGCTATCCTGCAGGCGATCTCTCGATTTCGATCAAGACATTC
CTTTAATGGTCTTTTCTGGACACCACTAGGGGTCAGAAGTAGTTCATCAAACTTTCTTCCCTCCCTAATC
TCATTGGTTACCTTGGGCTATCGAAACTTAATTAACCAGTCAAGTCAGCTACTTGGCGAGATCGACTTGT
CTGGGTTTCGACTACGCTCAGAATTGCGTCAGTCAAGTTCGATCTGGTCCTTGCTATTGCACCCGTTCTC
CGATTACGAGTTTCATTTAAATCATGTGAGCAAAAGGCCAGCAAAAGGCCAGGAACCGTAAAAAGGCCGC
GTTGCTGGCGTTTTTCCATAGGCTCCGCCCCCCTGACGAGCATCACAAAAATCGACGCTCAAGTCAGAGG
TGGCGAAACCCGACAGGACTATAAAGATACCAGGCGTTTCCCCCTGGAAGCTCCCTCGTGCGCTCTCCTG
TTCCGACCCTGCCGCTTACCGGATACCTGTCCGCCTTTCTCCCTTCGGGAAGCGTGGCGCTTTCTCATAG
CTCACGCTGTAGGTATCTCAGTTCGGTGTAGGTCGTTCGCTCCAAGCTGGGCTGTGTGCACGAACCCCCC
GTTCAGCCCGACCGCTGCGCCTTATCCGGTAACTATCGTCTTGAGTCCAACCCGGTAAGACACGACTTAT
CGCCACTGGCAGCAGCCACTGGTAACAGGATTAGCAGAGCGAGGTATGTAGGCGGTGCTACAGAGTTCTT
GAAGTGGTGGCCTAACTACGGCTACACTAGAAGAACAGTATTTGGTATCTGCGCTCTGCTGAAGCCAGTT
ACCTTCGGAAAAAGAGTTGGTAGCTCTTGATCCGGCAAACAAACCACCGCTGGTAGCGGTGGTTTTTTTG
TTTGCAAGCAGCAGATTACGCGCAGAAAAAAAGGATCTCAAGAAGATCCTTTGATCTTTTCTACGGGGTC
TGACGCTCAGTGGAACGAAAACTCACGTTAAGGGATTTTGGTCATGAGATTATCAAAAAGGATCTTCACC
TAGATCCTTTTAAATTAAAAATGAAGTTTTAAATCAATCTAAAGTATATATGAGTAAACTTGGTCTGACA
GTTACCAATGCTTAATCAGTGAGGCACCTATCTCAGCGATCTGTCTATTTCGTTCATCCATAGTTGCATT
TAAATTTCCGAACTCTCCAAGGCCCTCGTCGGAAAATCTTCAAACCTTTCGTCCGATCCATCTTGCAGGC
TACCTCTCGAACGAACTATCGCAAGTCTCTTGGCCGGCCTTGCGCCTTGGCTATTGCTTGGCAGCGCCTA
TCGCCAGGTATTACTCCAATCCCGAATATCCGAGATCGGGATCACCCGAGAGAAGTTCAACCTACATCCT
CAATCCCGATCTATCCGAGATCCGAGGAATATCGAAATCGGGGCGCGCCTGGCCTCCGCGCCGGGTTTTG
GCGCCTCCCGCGGGCGCCCCCCTCGTCACGGCGAGCGCTGCCACGTCAGACGAAGGGCGCAGGAGCGTCC
TGATCCTTCCGCCCGGACGCTCAGGACAGCGGCCCGCTGCTCATAAGACTCGGCCTTAGAACCCCAGTAT
CAGCAGAAGGACATTTTAGGACGGGACTTGGGTGACTCTAGGGCACTGGTTTTCTTTCCAGAGAGCGGAA
CAGGCGAGGAAAAGTAGTCCCTTCTCGGCGATTCTGCGGAGGGATCTCCGTGGGGCGGTGAACGCCGATG
ATTATATAAGGACGCGCCGGGTGTGGCACAGCTAGTTCCGTCGCAGCCGGGATTTGGGTCGCGGTTCTTG
TTTGTGGATCGCTGTGATCGTCACTTGGTGAGTAGCGGGCTGCTGGGCTGGCCGGGGCTTTCGTGGCCGC
CGGGCCGCTCGGTGGGACGGAAGCGTGTGGAGAGACCGCCAAGGGCTGTAGTCTGGGTCCGCGAGCAAGG
TTGCCCTGAACTGGGGGTTGGGGGGAGCGCAGCAAAATGGCGGCTGTTCCCGAGTCTTGAATGGAAGACG
CTTGTGAGGCGGGCTGTGAGGTCGTTGAAACAAGGTGGGGGGCATGGTGGGCGGCAAGAACCCAAGGTCT
TGAGCCCTTCGCTAATGCGGGAAAGCTCTTATTCGGGTGAGATGGGCTGGGCACCATCTGGGGACCCTGA
CGTGAAGTTTGTCACTGACTGGAGAACTCGGTTTGTCGTCTGTTGCGGGGGCGGCAGTTATGGCGGTGCC
GTTGGGCAGTGCACCCGTACCTTTGGGAGCGCGCGCCCTCGTCGTGTCGTGACGTCACCCGTTCTGTTGG
CTTATAATGCAGGGTGGGGCCACCTGCCGGTAGGTGTGCGGTAGGCTTTTCTCCGTCGCAGGACGCAGGG
TTCGGGCCTAGGGTAGGCTCTCCTGAATCGACAGGCGCCGGACCTCTGGTGAGGGGAGGGATAAGTGAGG
CGTCAGTTTCTTTGGTCGGTTTTATGTACCTATCTTCTTAAGTAGCTGAAGCTCCGGTTTTGAACTATGC
GCTCGGGGTTGGCGAGTGTGTTTTGTGAAGTTTTTTAGGCACCTTTTGAAATGTAATCATTTGGGTCAAT
ATGTAATTTTCAGTGTTAGACTTGTAAATTGTCCGCTAAATTCTGGCCGTTTTTGGCTTTTTTGTTAGAC
AACATGACCGAGTACAAGCCCACGGTGCGCCTCGCCACCCGCGACGACGTCCCCAGGGCCGTACGCACCC
TCGCCGCCGCGTTCGCCGACTACCCCGCCACGCGCCACACCGTCGATCCGGACCGCCACATCGAGCGGGT
CACCGAGCTGCAAGAACTCTTCCTCACGCGCGTCGGGCTCGACATCGGCAAGGTGTGGGTCGCGGACGAC
GGCGCCGCGGTGGCGGTCTGGACCACGCCGGAGAGCGTCGAAGCGGGGGCGGTGTTCGCCGAGATCGGCC
CGCGCATGGCCGAGTTGAGCGGTTCCCGGCTGGCCGCGCAGCAACAGATGGAGGGCCTCCTGGCGCCGCA
CCGGCCCAAGGAGCCCGCGTGGTTCCTGGCCACCGTCGGCGTCTCGCCCGACCACCAGGGCAAGGGTCTG
GGCAGCGCCGTCGTGCTCCCCGGAGTGGAGGCCGCCGAGCGCGCCGGGGTGCCCGCCTTCCTGGAGACCT
CCGCGCCCCGCAACCTCCCCTTCTACGAGCGGCTCGGCTTCACCGTCACCGCCGACGTCGAGGTGCCCGA
AGGACCGCGCACCTGGTGCATGACCCGCAAGCCCGGTGCCTAGGCTAGTATGTAAGCCTAGTCTTAGATA
ATAAAATCGCTATCCATCGAAGATGGATGTGTGTTGGTTTTTTGTGTGTGTAACGCTAGGCGCGCCTGGT
GTACCGAGAACGATCCTCTCAGTGCGAGTCTCGACGATCCATATCGTTGCTTGGCAGTCAGCCAGTCGGA
ATCCAGCTTGGGACCCAGGAAGTCCAATCGTCAGATATTGTACTCAAGCCTGGTCACGGCAGCGTACCGA
TCTGTTTAAACCTAGATATTGATAGTCTGATCGGTCAACGTATAATCGAGTCCTAGCTTTTGCAAACATC
TATCAAGAGACAGGATCAGCAGGAGGCTTTCGCATGAGTATTCAACATTTCCGTGTCGCCCTTATTCCCT
TTTTTGCGGCATTTTGCCTTCCTGTTTTTGCTCACCCAGAAACGCTGGTGAAAGTAAAAGATGCTGAAGA
TCAGTTGGGTGCGCGAGTGGGTTACATCGAACTGGATCTCAACAGCGGTAAGATCCTTGAGAGTTTTCGC
CCCGAAGAACGCTTTCCAATGATGAGCACTTTTAAAGTTCTGCTATGTGGCGCGGTATTATCCCGTATTG
ACGCCGGGCAAGAGCAACTCGGTCGCCGCATACACTATTCTCAGAATGACTTGGTTGAGTATTCACCAGT
CACAGAAAAGCATCTTACGGATGGCATGACAGTAAGAGAATTATGCAGTGCTGCCATAACCATGAGTGAT
AACACTGCGGCCAACTTACTTCTGACAACGATTGGAGGACCGAAGGAGCTAACCGCTTTTTTGCACAACA
TGGGGGATCATGTAACTCGCCTTGATCGTTGGGAACCGGAGCTGAATGAAGCCATACCAAACGACGAGCG
TGACACCACGATGCCTGTAGCAATGGCAACAACCTTGCGTAAACTATTAACTGGCGAACTACTTACTCTA
GCTTCCCGGCAACAGTTGATAGACTGGATGGAGGCGGATAAAGTTGCAGGACCACTTCTGCGCTCGGCCC
TTCCGGCTGGCTGGTTTATTGCTGATAAATCTGGAGCCGGTGAGCGTGGGTCTCGCGGTATCATTGCAGC
ACTGGGGCCAGATGGTAAGCCCTCCCGTATCGTAGTTATCTACACGACGGGGAGTCAGGCAACTATGGAT
GAACGAAATAGACAGATCGCTGAGATAGGTGCCTCACTGATTAAGCATTGGTAACCGATTCTAGGTGCAT
TGGCGCAGAAAAAAATGCCTGATGCGACGCTGCGCGTCTTATACTCCCACATATGCCAGATTCAGCAACG
GATACGGCTTCCCCAACTTGCCCACTTCCATACGTGTCCTCCTTACCAGAAATTTATCCTTAAGATCGTT
TAAACTCGACTCTGGCTCTATCGAATCTCCGTCGTTTCGAGCTTACGCGAACAGCCGTGGCGCTCATTTG
CTCGTCGGGCATCGAATCTCGTCAGCTATCGTCAGCTTACCTTTTTGGCAGCGATCGCGGCTCCCGACAT
CTTGGACCATTAGCTCCACAGGTATCTTCTTCCCTCTAGTGGTCATAACAGCAGCTTCAGCTACCTCTCA
ATTCAAAAAACCCCTCAAGACCCGTTTAGAGGCCCCAAGGGGTTATGCTATCAATCGTTGCGTTACACAC
ACAAAAAACCAACACACATCCATCTTCGATGGATAGCGATTTTATTATCTAACTGCTGATCGAGTGTAGC
CAGATCTAGTAATCAATTACGGGGTCATTAGTTCATAGCCCATATATGGAGTTCCGCGTTACATAACTTA
CGGTAAATGGCCCGCCTGGCTGACCGCCCAACGACCCCCGCCCATTGACGTCAATAATGACGTATGTTCC
CATAGTAACGCCAATAGGGACTTTCCATTGACGTCAATGGGTGGAGTATTTACGGTAAACTGCCCACTTG
GCAGTACATCAAGTGTATCATATGCCAAGTACGCCCCCTATTGACGTCAATGACGGTAAATGGCCCGCCT
GGCATTATGCCCAGTACATGACCTTATGGGACTTTCCTACTTGGCAGTACATCTACGTATTAGTCATCGC
TATTACCATGCTGATGCGGTTTTGGCAGTACATCAATGGGCGTGGATAGCGGTTTGACTCACGGGGATTT
CCAAGTCTCCACCCCATTGACGTCAATGGGAGTTTGTTTTGGCACCAAAATCAACGGGACTTTCCAAAAT
GTCGTAACAACTCCGCCCCATTGACGCAAATGGGCGGTAGGCGTGTACGGTGGGAGGTCTATATAAGCAG
AGCTGGTTTAGTGAACCGTCAGATCAGATCTTTGTCGATCCTACCATCCACTCGACACACCCGCCAGCGG
CCGC
